Addgene plasmid #192219: pCMV-HA Set1
Purpose: It expresses HA-fused mouse Set1 isoform protein in mammalian cells
Depositing lab: Hisakazu Ogita. Depositing organization: Shiga University of Medical Science. Publication: Vascular smooth muscle RhoA counteracts abdominal aortic aneurysm formation by modulating MAP4K4 activity. Molla MR, Shimizu A, Komeno M, Rahman NIA, Soh JEC, Nguyen LKC, Khan MR, Tesega WW, Chen S, Pang X, Tanaka-Okamoto M, Takashima N, Sato A, Suzuki T, Ogita H. Commun Biol. 2022 Oct 7;5(1):1071. doi: 10.1038/s42003-022-04042-z. PubMed 36207400.
Backbone
  Vector backbone: pCMV-HA-N
  Backbone manufacturer: TAKARA
  Backbone size w/o insert (bp): 3782
  Total vector size (bp): 4580
  Vector type: Mammalian Expression
  Selectable markers: Neomycin (select with G418)
Growth in bacteria
  Bacterial resistance: Ampicillin, 100 μg/mL
  Growth temperature: 37°C
  Growth strain: DH5alpha
  Growth instructions: not specialized
  Copy number: High Copy
Gene/Insert
  Gene/Insert name: Set isoform 1
  Species: M. musculus (mouse)
  Insert size (bp): 870
  GenBank ID: NM023871
  Entrez Gene: Set (a.k.a. 2610030F17Rik, 5730420M11Rik, I-2PP2A, StF-IT-1, TAF-I)
  Promoter: CMV
  Tag / fusion protein: HA (N terminal on insert)
  Cloning method: Restriction Enzyme; 5′ cloning site EcoRI (not destroyed); 3′ cloning site XhoI (not destroyed)
  Sequencing primers: 5′ GCCCCGAAGCGGCAGTCTGCGAT; 3′ CTAATCATCCTCGCCTTCGTCCTCCT
Terms and licenses: Academic/Nonprofit Terms; Industry Terms: Not Available to Industry
How to cite: pCMV-HA Set1 was a gift from Hisakazu Ogita (Addgene plasmid # 192219 ; http://n2t.net/addgene:192219 ; RRID:Addgene_192219)
