[The description below was written by a language model from this plasmid's Addgene catalogue record and pLannotate feature annotations shown in this document.]
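Description:
pCMV-HA Set1 is a mammalian expression plasmid built, according to its catalogue entry, on the commercial pCMV-HA-N backbone. It carries the mouse Set isoform 1 coding sequence (about 870 bp; the gene is also known as I-2PP2A or TAF-I) cloned between EcoRI and XhoI sites that remain intact. Transcription is driven by the human cytomegalovirus immediate-early enhancer and promoter, and the protein is produced with an N-terminal HA epitope so that it can be detected or immunoprecipitated with anti-HA antibodies. An SV40 polyadenylation signal follows the expression cassette. In bacteria the plasmid is maintained at high copy through a ColE1/pUC-type origin and selected with ampicillin via the β-lactamase gene. An M13 phage origin is also annotated, which in principle allows single-stranded DNA production.

The sequence-derived feature table does not match the catalogue description in several respects. The sequenced record is 5,114 nt, whereas the stated total size is 4,580 bp. The annotation calls a 3xHA tag rather than a single HA, along with fragments of a CMV intron, an SP6 promoter and an immunoglobulin heavy chain signal sequence upstream of the tag. No feature corresponding to Set is annotated; the only hit downstream of the tag is a short match to a rat fucosidase entry, and the gap before the poly(A) signal looks short for an 870 bp insert. The catalogue lists neomycin/G418 selection, but although an SV40 early promoter is present, no neomycin resistance gene is annotated. The insert and the mammalian marker should therefore be confirmed against the sequence. The stated purpose is expression of HA-tagged mouse Set isoform 1 in mammalian cells, and the associated study concerns RhoA and MAP4K4 signalling in vascular smooth muscle.
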