Features (pLannotate 1.2.2; 21 found; start..end, strand, type, name):
      5..97      +  CDS            lacI (fragment): lac repressor; lacI; The lac repressor binds to the lac operator to inhibit transcription in E. coli. This inhibition can be relieved by adding lactose or isopropyl-β-D-thiogalactopyranoside (IPTG).
    110..131     +  protein_bind   CAP binding site: CAP binding activates transcription in the presence of cAMP. E. coli catabolite activator protein
    146..176     +  promoter       lac promoter: promoter for the E. coli lac operon
    184..200     +  protein_bind   lac operator: The lac repressor binds to the lac operator to inhibit transcription in E. coli. This inhibition can be relieved by adding lactose or isopropyl-β-D-thiogalactopyranoside (IPTG). lac repressor encoded by lacI
    253..632     +  enhancer       CMV enhancer: human cytomegalovirus immediate early enhancer
    633..836     +  promoter       CMV promoter: human cytomegalovirus (CMV) immediate early promoter
    972..1015    +  intron         CMV intron (fragment): modified intron A from human cytomegalovirus
   1067..1085    +  promoter       SP6 promoter: promoter for bacteriophage SP6 RNA polymerase
   1089..1126    +  CDS            IgH signal sequence (fragment): signal sequence from the mouse immunoglobulin heavy chain variable region
   1172..1261    +  CDS            3xHA: three tandem HA epitope tags
   1355..1420    +  CDS            FUC1_RAT: Experimental evidence at protein level: Swiss-Prot protein existence level 1. Has a role in the physiological regulation of fucosylation processes. From Rattus norvegicus (Rat).
   1666..1800    +  polyA_signal   SV40 poly(A) signal: SV40 polyadenylation signal
   1869..2226    +  promoter       SV40 promoter: SV40 enhancer and early promoter
   2245..2399    +  CDS            lacZα (fragment): LacZα fragment of β-galactosidase; lacZ fragment
   2405..2456    -  misc_feature   bom (fragment): basis of mobility region from pBR322
   2475..2855    +  rep_origin     M13 ori (sequence partly withheld): M13 bacteriophage origin of replication; arrow indicates direction of (+) strand synthesis
   2931..2980    -  misc_feature   bom (fragment): basis of mobility region from pBR322
   3082..3117    -  CDS            rop (fragment): Rop protein, which maintains plasmids at low copy number; rop
   3212..3316    +  promoter       AmpR promoter: bla
   3317..4177    +  CDS            AmpR: β-lactamase; bla; confers resistance to ampicillin, carbenicillin, and related antibiotics
   4348..4936    +  rep_origin     ori: high-copy-number ColE1/pMB1/pBR322/pUC origin of replication
>Addgene plasmid #192219 | pCMV-HA Set1 | addgene full sequence | sequence record 380267 | Addgene NGS Result
AAGAGCGCCCAATACGCAAACCGCCTCTCCCCGCGCGTTGGCCGATTCATTAATGCAGCTGGCACGACAG
GTTTCCCGACTGGAAAGCGGGCAGTGAGCGCAACGCAATTAATGTGAGTTAGCTCACTCATTAGGCACCC
CAGGCTTTACACTTTATGCTTCCGGCTCGTATGTTGTGTGGAATTGTGAGCGGATAACAATTTCACACAG
GAAACAGCTATGACATGATTACGAATTAATTCGAGCTCGCCCGACATTGATTATTGACTAGTTATTAATA
GTAATCAATTACGGGGTCATTAGTTCATAGCCCATATATGGAGTTCCGCGTTACATAACTTACGGTAAAT
GGCCCGCCTGGCTGACCGCCCAACGACCCCCGCCCATTGACGTCAATAATGACGTATGTTCCCATAGTAA
CGCCAATAGGGACTTTCCATTGACGTCAATGGGTGGAGTATTTACGGTAAACTGCCCACTTGGCAGTACA
TCAAGTGTATCATATGCCAAGTACGCCCCCTATTGACGTCAATGACGGTAAATGGCCCGCCTGGCATTAT
GCCCAGTACATGACCTTATGGGACTTTCCTACTTGGCAGTACATCTACGTATTAGTCATCGCTATTACCA
TGGTGATGCGGTTTTGGCAGTACATCAATGGGCGTGGATAGCGGTTTGACTCACGGGGATTTCCAAGTCT
CCACCCCATTGACGTCAATGGGAGTTTGTTTTGGCACCAAAATCAACGGGACTTTCCAAAATGTCGTAAC
AACTCCGCCCCATTGACGCAAATGGGCGGTAGGCGTGTACGGTGGGAGGTCTATATAAGCAGAGCTCGTT
TAGTGAACCGTCAGATCGCCTGGAGACGCCATCCACGCTGTTTTGACCTCCATAGAAGACACCGGGACCG
ATCCAGCCTCCGCGGCCGGGAACGGTGCATTGGAACGCGGATTCCCCGTGCCAAGAGTGACGTAAGTACC
GCCTATAGAGTCTATAGGCCCACCCCCTTGGCTTCGTTAGAACGCGGCTACAATTAATACATAACCTTAT
GTATCATACACATACGATTTAGGTGACACTATAGAATAACATCCACTTTGCCTTTCTCTCCACAGGTGTC
CACTCCCAGGTCCAACTGCACCTCGGTTCTATCGATATGGGCCGCATCTTTTACCCATACGATGTTCCTG
ACTATGCGGGCTATCCCTATGACGTCCCGGACTATGCAGGATCCTATCCATATGACGTTCCAGATTACGC
TGCTCAGCGCGAATTCGCCCCGAAGCGGCAGTCTGCGATCCTGCCTCAGCCCAAGAAACCCAGACCGGCT
GCTGCCCCGAAGCTGGAGGACAAGTCGGCCTCTCCCGGCCTGCCGAAGGGAGAAAAAGAACAGCAAGAAG
CAATTGAACATATTGATGAAGTACAAAATGAAATAGACAGACTTAATGAACAAGCCAGTGAGGAAATTTT
GAAAGTAGAACAAAAATATAACAAACTCCGCCAACCATTTTTTCAGAAGAGGTCAGAATTGATCGCCAAA
ATCCCAAATTTTTGGGTAACAACATTTGTCAACCATCCACAAGTGTCTGCACTGCTTGGGGAGGAGGACG
AAGGCGAGGATGATTAGCTCGAGTGACTGACTGAGAAGCTTGGCCGCCATGGCCCAACTTGTTTATTGCA
GCTTATAATGGTTACAAATAAAGCAATAGCATCACAAATTTCACAAATAAAGCATTTTTTTCACTGCATT
CTAGTTGTGGTTTGTCCAAACTCATCAATGTATCTTATCATGTCTGGATCGGGAATTAATTCGGCGCAGC
ACCATGGCCTGAAATAACCTCTGAAAGAGGAACTTGGTTAGGTACCTTCTGAGGCGGAAAGAACCAGCTG
TGGAATGTGTGTCAGTTAGGGTGTGGAAAGTCCCCAGGCTCCCCAGCAGGCAGAAGTATGCAAAGCATGC
ATCTCAATTAGTCAGCAACCAGGTGTGGAAAGTCCCCAGGCTCCCCAGCAGGCAGAAGTATGCAAAGCAT
GCATCTCAATTAGTCAGCAACCATAGTCCCGCCCCTAACTCCGCCCATCCCGCCCCTAACTCCGCCCAGT
TCCGCCCATTCTCCGCCCCATGGCTGACTAATTTTTTTTATTTATGCAGAGGCCGAGGCCGCCTCGGCCT
CTGAGCTATTCCAGAAGTAGTGAGGAGGCTTTTTTGGAGGCCTAGGCTTTTGCAAAAAGCTGTTAACAGC
TTGGCACTGGCCGTCGTTTTACAACGTCGTGACTGGGAAAACCCTGGCGTTACCCAACTTAATCGCCTTG
CAGCACATCCCCCTTTCGCCAGCTGGCGTAATAGCGAAGAGGCCCGCACCGATCGCCCTTCCCAACAGTT
GCGCAGCCTGAATGGCGAATGGCGCCTGATGCGGTATTTTCTCCTTACGCATCTGTGCGGTATTTCACAC
CGCATA
[142 nt withheld, positions 2457-2598]
C
[141 nt withheld, positions 2600-2740]
CCTTTGACGTTGGAGTCCACGTTCTTT
[37 nt withheld, positions 2768-2804]
ACCCTATCTCGGGCTATTCTTTTGATTTATAAGGGATTTTGCCGATTTCGGCCTATTGGTTAAAAAATGA
GCTGATTTAACAAAAATTTAACGCGAATTTTAACAAAATATTAACGTTTACAATTTTATGGTGCACTCTC
AGTACAATCTGCTCTGATGCCGCATAGTTAAGCCAGCCCCGACACCCGCCAACACCCGCTGACGCGCCCT
GACGGGCTTGTCTGCTCCCGGCATCCGCTTACAGACAAGCTGTGACCGTCTCCGGGAGCTGCATGTGTCA
GAGGTTTTCACCGTCATCACCGAAACGCGCGAGACGAAAGGGCCTCGTGATACGCCTATTTTTATAGGTT
AATGTCATGATAATAATGGTTTCTTAGACGTCAGGTGGCACTTTTCGGGGAAATGTGCGCGGAACCCCTA
TTTGTTTATTTTTCTAAATACATTCAAATATGTATCCGCTCATGAGACAATAACCCTGATAAATGCTTCA
ATAATATTGAAAAAGGAAGAGTATGAGTATTCAACATTTCCGTGTCGCCCTTATTCCCTTTTTTGCGGCA
TTTTGCCTTCCTGTTTTTGCTCACCCAGAAACGCTGGTGAAAGTAAAAGATGCTGAAGATCAGTTGGGTG
CACGAGTGGGTTACATCGAACTGGATCTCAACAGCGGTAAGATCCTTGAGAGTTTTCGCCCCGAAGAACG
TTTTCCAATGATGAGCACTTTTAAAGTTCTGCTATGTGGCGCGGTATTATCCCGTATTGACGCCGGGCAA
GAGCAACTCGGTCGCCGCATACACTATTCTCAGAATGACTTGGTTGAGTACTCACCAGTCACAGAAAAGC
ATCTTACGGATGGCATGACAGTAAGAGAATTATGCAGTGCTGCCATAACCATGAGTGATAACACTGCGGC
CAACTTACTTCTGACAACGATCGGAGGACCGAAGGAGCTAACCGCTTTTTTGCACAACATGGGGGATCAT
GTAACTCGCCTTGATCGTTGGGAACCGGAGCTGAATGAAGCCATACCAAACGACGAGCGTGACACCACGA
TGCCTGTAGCAATGGCAACAACGTTGCGCAAACTATTAACTGGCGAACTACTTACTCTAGCTTCCCGGCA
ACAATTAATAGACTGGATGGAGGCGGATAAAGTTGCAGGACCACTTCTGCGCTCGGCCCTTCCGGCTGGC
TGGTTTATTGCTGATAAATCTGGAGCCGGTGAGCGTGGGTCTCGCGGTATCATTGCAGCACTGGGGCCAG
ATGGTAAGCCCTCCCGTATCGTAGTTATCTACACGACGGGGAGTCAGGCAACTATGGATGAACGAAATAG
ACAGATCGCTGAGATAGGTGCCTCACTGATTAAGCATTGGTAACTGTCAGACCAAGTTTACTCATATATA
CTTTAGATTGATTTAAAACTTCATTTTTAATTTAAAAGGATCTAGGTGAAGATCCTTTTTGATAATCTCA
TGACCAAAATCCCTTAACGTGAGTTTTCGTTCCACTGAGCGTCAGACCCCGTAGAAAAGATCAAAGGATC
TTCTTGAGATCCTTTTTTTCTGCGCGTAATCTGCTGCTTGCAAACAAAAAAACCACCGCTACCAGCGGTG
GTTTGTTTGCCGGATCAAGAGCTACCAACTCTTTTTCCGAAGGTAACTGGCTTCAGCAGAGCGCAGATAC
CAAATACTGTTCTTCTAGTGTAGCCGTAGTTAGGCCACCACTTCAAGAACTCTGTAGCACCGCCTACATA
CCTCGCTCTGCTAATCCTGTTACCAGTGGCTGCTGCCAGTGGCGATAAGTCGTGTCTTACCGGGTTGGAC
TCAAGACGATAGTTACCGGATAAGGCGCAGCGGTCGGGCTGAACGGGGGGTTCGTGCACACAGCCCAGCT
TGGAGCGAACGACCTACACCGAACTGAGATACCTACAGCGTGAGCTATGAGAAAGCGCCACGCTTCCCGA
AGGGAGAAAGGCGGACAGGTATCCGGTAAGCGGCAGGGTCGGAACAGGAGAGCGCACGAGGGAGCTTCCA
GGGGGAAACGCCTGGTATCTTTATAGTCCTGTCGGGTTTCGCCACCTCTGACTTGAGCGTCGATTTTTGT
GATGCTCGTCAGGGGGGCGGAGCCTATGGAAAAACGCCAGCAACGCGGCCTTTTTACGGTTCCTGGCCTT
TTGCTGGCCTTTTGCTCACATGTTCTTTCCTGCGTTATCCCCTGATTCTGTGGATAACCGTATTACCGCC
TTTGAGTGAGCTGATACCGCTCGCCGCAGCCGAACGACCGAGCGCAGCGAGTCAGTGAGCGAGGAAGCGG
